>Addgene plasmid #39848 | pEYFP-Pds1Δdestruction box(383) | depositor full sequence | sequence record 50484 | pEYFP-Pds1Δdestruction box(383) sequence 5307 bps
TAGTTATTAATAGTAATCAATTACGGGGTCATTAGTTCATAGCCCATATATGGAGTTCCGCGTTACATAA
CTTACGGTAAATGGCCCGCCTGGCTGACCGCCCAACGACCCCCGCCCATTGACGTCAATAATGACGTATG
TTCCCATAGTAACGCCAATAGGGACTTTCCATTGACGTCAATGGGTGGAGTATTTACGGTAAACTGCCCA
CTTGGCAGTACATCAAGTGTATCATATGCCAAGTACGCCCCCTATTGACGTCAATGACGGTAAATGGCCC
GCCTGGCATTATGCCCAGTACATGACCTTATGGGACTTTCCTACTTGGCAGTACATCTACGTATTAGTCA
TCGCTATTACCATGGTGATGCGGTTTTGGCAGTACATCAATGGGCGTGGATAGCGGTTTGACTCACGGGG
ATTTCCAAGTCTCCACCCCATTGACGTCAATGGGAGTTTGTTTTGGCACCAAAATCAACGGGACTTTCCA
AAATGTCGTAACAACTCCGCCCCATTGACGCAAATGGGCGGTAGGCGTGTACGGTGGGAGGTCTATATAA
GCAGAGCTGGTTTAGTGAACCGTCAGATCCGCTAGCGCTACCGGTCGCCACCATGGTGAGCAAGGGCGAG
GAGCTGTTCACCGGGGTGGTGCCCATCCTGGTCGAGCTGGACGGCGACGTAAACGGCCACAAGTTCAGCG
TGTCCGGCGAGGGCGAGGGCGATGCCACCTACGGCAAGCTGACCCTGAAGTTCATCTGCACCACCGGCAA
GCTGCCCGTGCCCTGGCCCACCCTCGTGACCACCTTCGGCTACGGCCTGCAGTGCTTCGCCCGCTACCCC
GACCACATGAAGCAGCACGACTTCTTCAAGTCCGCCATGCCCGAAGGCTACGTCCAGGAGCGCACCATCT
TCTTCAAGGACGACGGCAACTACAAGACCCGCGCCGAGGTGAAGTTCGAGGGCGACACCCTGGTGAACCG
CATCGAGCTGAAGGGCATCGACTTCAAGGAGGACGGCAACATCCTGGGGCACAAGCTGGAGTACAACTAC
AACAGCCACAACGTCTATATCATGGCCGACAAGCAGAAGAACGGCATCAAGGTGAACTTCAAGATCCGCC
ACAACATCGAGGACGGCAGCGTGCAGCTCGCCGACCACTACCAGCAGAACACCCCCATCGGCGACGGCCC
CGTGCTGCTGCCCGACAACCACTACCTGAGCTACCAGTCCGCCCTGAGCAAAGACCCCAACGAGAAGCGC
GATCACATGGTCCTGCTGGAGTTCGTGACCGCCGCCGGGATCACTCTCGGCATGGACGAGCTGTACAAGT
CCGGACTCAGATCTCGAGCTCAAGCTTCGAATTCTGCAGTCGACGGTACCATGGCTACTCTGATCTATGT
TGATAAGGAAAATGGAGAACCAGGCACCCGTGTGGTTGCTAAGGATGGGCTGAAGCTGGGGTCTGGACCT
TCAATCAAAGCCTTAGATGGGAGATCTCAAGTTTCAACACCACGTTTTGGCAAAACGTTCGATGCCCCAC
CAGCCTTACCTAAAGCTACTAGAGCTACAGAAAAGTCTGTAAAGACCAAGGGACCCCTCAAACAAAAACA
GCCAAGCTTTTCTGCCAAAAAGATGACTGAGAAGACTGTTAAAGCAAAAAGCTCTGTTCCTGCCTCAGAT
GATGCCTATCCAGAAATAGAAAAATTCTTTCCCTTCAATCCTCTAGACTTTGAGAGTTTTGACCTGCCTG
AAGAGCACCAGATTGCGCACCTCCCCTTGAGTGGAGTGCCTCTCATGATCCTTGACGAGGAGAGAGAGCT
TGAAAAGCTGTTTCAGCTGGGCCCCCCTTCACCTGTGAAGATGCCCTCTCCACCATGGGAATCCAATCTG
TTGCAGTCTCCTTCAAGCATTCTGTCGACCCTGGATGTTGAATTGCCACCTGTTTGCTGTGACATAGATA
TTTAAGGATCCACCGGATCTAGATAACTGATCATAATCAGCCATACCACATTTGTAGAGGTTTTACTTGC
TTTAAAAAACCTCCCACACCTCCCCCTGAACCTGAAACATAAAATGAATGCAATTGTTGTTGTTAACTTG
TTTATTGCAGCTTATAATGGTTACAAATAAAGCAATAGCATCACAAATTTCACAAATAAAGCATTTTTTT
CACTGCATTCTAGTTGTGGTTTGTCCAAACTCATCAATGTATCTTAAGGCGTAAATTGTAAGCGTTAATA
TTTTGTTAAAATTCGCGTTAAATTTTTGTTAAATCAGCTCATTTTTTAACCAATAGGCCGAAATCGGCAA
AATCCCTTATAAATCAAAAGAATAGACCGAGATAGGGT
[37 nt withheld, positions 2349-2385]
AAAGAACGTGGACTCCAACGTCAAAGG
[49 nt withheld, positions 2413-2461]
T
[91 nt withheld, positions 2463-2553]
G
[124 nt withheld, positions 2555-2678]
CAGGTGGCACTTTTCGGGGAAATGTGCGCGGAACCCCTATTTGTTTATTTTTCTAAATACATTCAAATAT
GTATCCGCTCATGAGACAATAACCCTGATAAATGCTTCAATAATATTGAAAAAGGAAGAGTCCTGAGGCG
GAAAGAACCAGCTGTGGAATGTGTGTCAGTTAGGGTGTGGAAAGTCCCCAGGCTCCCCAGCAGGCAGAAG
TATGCAAAGCATGCATCTCAATTAGTCAGCAACCAGGTGTGGAAAGTCCCCAGGCTCCCCAGCAGGCAGA
AGTATGCAAAGCATGCATCTCAATTAGTCAGCAACCATAGTCCCGCCCCTAACTCCGCCCATCCCGCCCC
TAACTCCGCCCAGTTCCGCCCATTCTCCGCCCCATGGCTGACTAATTTTTTTTATTTATGCAGAGGCCGA
GGCCGCCTCGGCCTCTGAGCTATTCCAGAAGTAGTGAGGAGGCTTTTTTGGAGGCCTAGGCTTTTGCAAA
GATCGATCAAGAGACAGGATGAGGATCGTTTCGCATGATTGAACAAGATGGATTGCACGCAGGTTCTCCG
GCCGCTTGGGTGGAGAGGCTATTCGGCTATGACTGGGCACAACAGACAATCGGCTGCTCTGATGCCGCCG
TGTTCCGGCTGTCAGCGCAGGGGCGCCCGGTTCTTTTTGTCAAGACCGACCTGTCCGGTGCCCTGAATGA
ACTGCAAGACGAGGCAGCGCGGCTATCGTGGCTGGCCACGACGGGCGTTCCTTGCGCAGCTGTGCTCGAC
GTTGTCACTGAAGCGGGAAGGGACTGGCTGCTATTGGGCGAAGTGCCGGGGCAGGATCTCCTGTCATCTC
ACCTTGCTCCTGCCGAGAAAGTATCCATCATGGCTGATGCAATGCGGCGGCTGCATACGCTTGATCCGGC
TACCTGCCCATTCGACCACCAAGCGAAACATCGCATCGAGCGAGCACGTACTCGGATGGAAGCCGGTCTT
GTCGATCAGGATGATCTGGACGAAGAGCATCAGGGGCTCGCGCCAGCCGAACTGTTCGCCAGGCTCAAGG
CGAGCATGCCCGACGGCGAGGATCTCGTCGTGACCCATGGCGATGCCTGCTTGCCGAATATCATGGTGGA
AAATGGCCGCTTTTCTGGATTCATCGACTGTGGCCGGCTGGGTGTGGCGGACCGCTATCAGGACATAGCG
TTGGCTACCCGTGATATTGCTGAAGAGCTTGGCGGCGAATGGGCTGACCGCTTCCTCGTGCTTTACGGTA
TCGCCGCTCCCGATTCGCAGCGCATCGCCTTCTATCGCCTTCTTGACGAGTTCTTCTGAGCGGGACTCTG
GGGTTCGAAATGACCGACCAAGCGACGCCCAACCTGCCATCACGAGATTTCGATTCCACCGCCGCCTTCT
ATGAAAGGTTGGGCTTCGGAATCGTTTTCCGGGACGCCGGCTGGATGATCCTCCAGCGCGGGGATCTCAT
GCTGGAGTTCTTCGCCCACCCTAGGGGGAGGCTAACTGAAACACGGAAGGAGACAATACCGGAAGGAACC
CGCGCTATGACGGCAATAAAAAGACAGAATAAAACGCACGGTGTTGGGTCGTTTGTTCATAAACGCGGGG
TTCGGTCCCAGGGCTGGCACTCTGTCGATACCCCACCGAGACCCCATTGGGGCCAATACGCCCGCGTTTC
TTCCTTTTCCCCACCCCACCCCCCAAGTTCGGGTGAAGGCCCAGGGCTCGCAGCCAACGTCGGGGCGGCA
GGCCCTGCCATAGCCTCAGGTTACTCATATATACTTTAGATTGATTTAAAACTTCATTTTTAATTTAAAA
GGATCTAGGTGAAGATCCTTTTTGATAATCTCATGACCAAAATCCCTTAACGTGAGTTTTCGTTCCACTG
AGCGTCAGACCCCGTAGAAAAGATCAAAGGATCTTCTTGAGATCCTTTTTTTCTGCGCGTAATCTGCTGC
TTGCAAACAAAAAAACCACCGCTACCAGCGGTGGTTTGTTTGCCGGATCAAGAGCTACCAACTCTTTTTC
CGAAGGTAACTGGCTTCAGCAGAGCGCAGATACCAAATACTGTCCTTCTAGTGTAGCCGTAGTTAGGCCA
CCACTTCAAGAACTCTGTAGCACCGCCTACATACCTCGCTCTGCTAATCCTGTTACCAGTGGCTGCTGCC
AGTGGCGATAAGTCGTGTCTTACCGGGTTGGACTCAAGACGATAGTTACCGGATAAGGCGCAGCGGTCGG
GCTGAACGGGGGGTTCGTGCACACAGCCCAGCTTGGAGCGAACGACCTACACCGAACTGAGATACCTACA
GCGTGAGCTATGAGAAAGCGCCACGCTTCCCGAAGGGAGAAAGGCGGACAGGTATCCGGTAAGCGGCAGG
GTCGGAACAGGAGAGCGCACGAGGGAGCTTCCAGGGGGAAACGCCTGGTATCTTTATAGTCCTGTCGGGT
TTCGCCACCTCTGACTTGAGCGTCGATTTTTGTGATGCTCGTCAGGGGGGCGGAGCCTATGGAAAAACGC
CAGCAACGCGGCCTTTTTACGGTTCCTGGCCTTTTGCTGGCCTTTTGCTCACATGTTCTTTCCTGCGTTA
TCCCCTGATTCTGTGGATAACCGTATTACCGCCATGCAT
Features (pLannotate 1.2.2; 15 found; start..end, strand, type, name):
     61..364     +  enhancer       CMV enhancer: human cytomegalovirus immediate early enhancer
    365..568     +  promoter       CMV promoter: human cytomegalovirus (CMV) immediate early promoter
    613..1329    +  CDS            EYFP: EYFP is a basic (constitutively fluorescent) green/yellow fluorescent protein published in 1996, derived from Aequorea victoria. It is reported to be a very rapidly-maturing weak dimer with high acid sensitivity.
   1330..1380    +  misc_feature   MCS (fragment): multiple cloning site
   1381..1962    +  CDS            PTTG1: PTTG1_HUMAN - Also known as EAP1, PTTG, TUTR1. Experimental evidence at protein level: Swiss-Prot protein existence level 1. Regulatory protein, which plays a central role in chromosome stability, in the p53/TP53 pathway, and DNA repair. Probably acts by blocking the action of key proteins. During the mitosis, it blocks Separase/ESPL1 function, preventing the proteolysis of the cohesin complex and the subsequent segregation of the chromosomes. At the onset of anaphase, it is ubiquitinated, conducting to its destruction and to the liberation of ESPL1. Its function is however not limited to a bl
   1988..2072    +  CDS            large T antigen (fragment): large T antigen from SV40 (simian virus 40)
   2095..2216    +  polyA_signal   SV40 poly(A) signal: SV40 polyadenylation signal
   2250..2678    -  rep_origin     f1 ori (sequence partly withheld): f1 bacteriophage origin of replication; arrow indicates direction of (+) strand synthesis
   2705..2809    +  promoter       AmpR promoter: bla
   2811..3168    +  promoter       SV40 promoter: SV40 enhancer and early promoter
   3203..3997    +  CDS            NeoR/KanR: aminoglycoside phosphotransferase from Tn5; aph(3')-II (or nptII); confers resistance to neomycin, kanamycin, and G418 (Geneticin®)
   4018..4170    +  CDS            ble (fragment): BLE_KLEPN - Experimental evidence at protein level: Swiss-Prot protein existence level 1. Binding protein with a strong affinity to the bleomycin family of antibiotics. Binds to CL990; an antimitotic-antibiotic compound. From Klebsiella pneumoniae.
   4229..4276    +  polyA_signal   HSV TK poly(A) signal: herpes simplex virus thymidine kinase polyadenylation signal (Cole and Stacy, 1985)
   4367..4383    -  polyA_signal   bGH poly(A) signal (fragment): bovine growth hormone polyadenylation signal
   4605..5193    +  rep_origin     ori: high-copy-number ColE1/pMB1/pBR322/pUC origin of replication
