[The description below was written by a language model from this plasmid's Addgene catalogue record and pLannotate feature annotations shown in this document.]
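Description:
pEYFP-Pds1Δdestruction box(383) is a 5,307 bp mammalian expression plasmid encoding human securin (PTTG1, the homologue of yeast Pds1) fused to the yellow fluorescent protein EYFP. The securin coding sequence carries a deletion of residues R61 to N68, which removes the destruction box (D-box), a degron motif through which the anaphase-promoting complex/cyclosome recognises substrates for ubiquitination. The fusion is driven by the human cytomegalovirus immediate early enhancer and promoter and terminated by an SV40 polyadenylation signal.

The two parts of the record disagree on the fusion's orientation. The catalogue lists the backbone as Clontech pEYFP-N1 with EYFP as a C-terminal tag and the insert cloned between KpnI and BamHI, whereas the feature table places the EYFP reading frame immediately downstream of the CMV promoter, followed by a multiple cloning site fragment and then PTTG1. That is the arrangement expected for an N-terminal EYFP fusion of the C1 type, so users should check the orientation against the sequence.

The plasmid replicates in E. coli from a high-copy ColE1/pUC-type origin and also carries an f1 phage origin. A single Tn5 NeoR/KanR gene sits behind tandem bacterial (bla) and SV40 early promoters and ends with an HSV TK poly(A) signal, giving kanamycin resistance in bacteria and G418 selection in mammalian cells. The short large T antigen, ble and bGH poly(A) fragments appear to be backbone remnants rather than functional elements.

The associated publication concerns control of securin proteolysis by the spindle checkpoint and the switch of the APC/C from Cdc20 to Cdh1. This suggests the construct serves as a fluorescent reporter for testing how D-box loss affects securin degradation in live mitotic cells.
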