Addgene plasmid #39848: pEYFP-Pds1Δdestruction box(383)
Depositing lab: Jonathon Pines. Depositing organization: University of Cambridge. Publication: Human securin proteolysis is controlled by the spindle checkpoint and reveals when the APC/C switches from activation by Cdc20 to Cdh1. Hagting A, Den Elzen N, Vodermaier HC, Waizenegger IC, Peters JM, Pines J. J Cell Biol. 2002 Jun 24;157(7):1125-37. Epub 2002 Jun 17. 10.1083/jcb.200111001 PubMed 12070128.
Backbone
  Vector backbone: pEYFP-N1
  Backbone manufacturer: Clontech
  Total vector size (bp): 5307
  Vector type: Mammalian Expression
  Selectable markers: Neomycin (select with G418)
Growth in bacteria
  Bacterial resistance: Kanamycin, 50 μg/mL
  Growth temperature: 37°C
  Growth strain: DH5alpha
  Copy number: Unknown
Gene/Insert
  Gene/Insert name: Pds1 (alt names: PTTG1; Securin)
  Species: H. sapiens (human)
  Mutation: Δdestruction box = ΔR61-N68
  Entrez Gene: PTTG1 (a.k.a. EAP1, ECRAR, HPTTG, PTTG, TUTR1)
  Tag / fusion protein: EYFP (C terminal on backbone)
  Cloning method: Restriction Enzyme; 5′ cloning site KpnI (not destroyed); 3′ cloning site BamHI (not destroyed)
  Sequencing primers: 5′ EGFP-N
Terms and licenses: Academic/Nonprofit Terms; Industry Terms: Not Available to Industry
How to cite: pEYFP-Pds1Δdestruction box(383) was a gift from Jonathon Pines (Addgene plasmid # 39848 ; http://n2t.net/addgene:39848 ; RRID:Addgene_39848)
