>Addgene plasmid #39848 | pEYFP-Pds1Δdestruction box(383) | addgene partial sequence | sequence record 51393 | EGFP-C 5'-CATGGTCCTGCTGGAGTTCGTG-3'
TGGACGAGCTGTACAAGTCCGGACTCAGATCTCGAGCTCAAGCTTCGAATTCTGCAGTCGACGGTACCAT
GGCTACTCTGATCTATGTTGATAAGGAAAATGGAGAACCAGGCACCCGTGTGGTTGCTAAGGATGGGCTG
AAGCTGGGGTCTGGACCTTCAATCAAAGCCTTAGATGGGAGATCTCAAGTTTCAACACCACGTTTTGGCA
AAACGTTCGATGCCCCACCAGCCTTACCTAAAGCTACTAGAGCTACAGAAAAGTCTGTAAAGACCAAGGG
ACCCCTCAAACAAAAACAGCCAAGCTTTTCTGCCAAAAAGATGACTGAGAAGACTGTTAAAGCAAAAAGC
TCTGTTCCTGCCTCAGATGATGCCTATCCAGAAATAGAAAAATTCTTTCCCTTCAATCCTCTAGACTTTG
AGAGTTTTGACCTGCCTGAAGAGCACCAGATTGCGCACCTCCCCTTGAGTGGAGTGCCTCTCATGATCCT
TGACGAGGAGAGAGAGCTTGAAAAGCTGTTTCAGCTGGGCCCCCCTTCACCTGTGAAGATGCCCTCTCCA
CCATGGGAATCCAATCTGTTGCAGTCTCCTTCAAGCATTCTGTCGACCCTGGATGTTGAATTGCCACCTG
TTTGCTGTGACATAGATATTTAAGGATCCACCGGATCTAGATAACTGATCATAATCAGCCATACCACATT
TGTAGAGGTTTTACTTGCTTTAAAAAACCTCCCACACCTCCCCCTGAACCTGAAACATAAAATGAATGCA
ATTGTTGTTGTTAACTTGTTTATTGCAGCTTATAATGGTTACAAATAAAGCAATAGCATCACAAATTTCA
CAAATAAAGCATTTTTTTCACTGCATTCTAGTTGTGGTTTGTCCAAACTCATC
