>Addgene plasmid #39848 | pEYFP-Pds1Δdestruction box(383) | addgene partial sequence | sequence record 164082 | CMV-F 5'-CGCAAATGGGCGGTAGGCGTG-3'
GCTGGTTTAGTGAACCGTCAGATCCGCTAGCGCTACCGGTCGCCACCATGGTGAGCAAGGGCGAGGAGCT
GTTCACCGGGGTGGTGCCCATCCTGGTCGAGCTGGACGGCGACGTAAACGGCCACAAGTTCAGCGTGTCC
GGCGAGGGCGAGGGCGATGCCACCTACGGCAAGCTGACCCTGAAGTTCATCTGCACCACCGGCAAGCTGC
CCGTGCCCTGGCCCACCCTCGTGACCACCTTCGGCTACGGCCTGCAGTGCTTCGCCCGCTACCCCGACCA
CATGAAGCAGCACGACTTCTTCAAGTCCGCCATGCCCGAAGGCTACGTCCAGGAGCGCACCATCTTCTTC
AAGGACGACGGCAACTACAAGACCCGCGCCGAGGTGAAGTTCGAGGGCGACACCCTGGTGAACCGCATCG
AGCTGAAGGGCATCGACTTCAAGGAGGACGGCAACATCCTGGGGCACAAGCTGGAGTACAACTACAACAG
CCACAACGTCTATATCATGGCCGACAAGCAGAAGAACGGCATCAAGGTGAACTTCAAGATCCGCCACAAC
ATCGAGGACGGCAGCGTGCAGCTCGCCGACCACTACCAGCAGAACACCCCCATCGGCGACGGCCCCGTGC
TGCTGCCCGACAACCACTACCTGAGCTACCAGTCCGCCCTGAGCAAAGACCCCAACGAGAAGCGCGATCA
CATGGTCCTGCTGGAGTTCGTGACCGCCGCCGGGATCACTCTCGGCATGGACGAGCTGTACAAGTCCGGA
CTCAGATCTCGAGCTCAAGCTTCGAATTCTGCAGTCGACGGTACCATGGCTACTCTGATCTATGTTGATA
AGGAA
